Addgene plasmid #130583: pTK_FoxD3_enh_372_Citrine
Purpose: enhancer reporter
Depositing lab: Tatjana Sauka-Spengler. Publication: Reconstruction of the Global Neural Crest Gene Regulatory Network In Vivo. Williams RM, Candido-Ferreira I, Repapi E, Gavriouchkina D, Senanayake U, Ling ITC, Telenius J, Taylor S, Hughes J, Sauka-Spengler T. Dev Cell. 2019 Oct 21;51(2):255-276.e7. doi: 10.1016/j.devcel.2019.10.003. PubMed 31639368.
Backbone
  Vector backbone: pTK_BsmBI_Citrine
  Backbone size w/o insert (bp): 4670
  Vector type: enhancer reporter
Growth in bacteria
  Bacterial resistance: Ampicillin, 100 μg/mL
  Growth temperature: 37°C
  Growth strain: DH5alpha
  Copy number: Low Copy
Gene/Insert
  Gene/Insert name: FoxD3_enh_372
  Species: G. gallus (chicken)
  Insert size (bp): 800
  Promoter: thymidine kinase minimal promoter
  Cloning method: Restriction Enzyme; 5′ cloning site Unknown (unknown if destroyed)
  Sequencing primers: 5′ pTK forward CTAGCAAAATAGGCTGTCCC; 3′ pTK reverse ATATTTCTTCCGGGGACACC
Terms and licenses: Academic/Nonprofit Terms; Industry Terms: Not Available to Industry
How to cite: pTK_FoxD3_enh_372_Citrine was a gift from Tatjana Sauka-Spengler (Addgene plasmid # 130583 ; http://n2t.net/addgene:130583 ; RRID:Addgene_130583)
