[The description below was written by a language model from this plasmid's Addgene catalogue record and pLannotate feature annotations shown in this document.]
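Description:
pTK_FoxD3_enh_372_Citrine is an enhancer reporter plasmid built on the pTK_BsmBI_Citrine backbone, designed to test whether a candidate cis-regulatory element can drive tissue-specific transcription. The insert, FoxD3_enh_372, is a roughly 800 bp chicken (G. gallus) genomic fragment catalogued as a putative enhancer of FoxD3. It is not annotated in the feature table, but the unannotated interval between the upstream pause site and the HSV thymidine kinase promoter is consistent with its position. The exact cloning sites are not recorded.

The reporter unit consists of the minimal HSV TK promoter, a chimeric β-globin/immunoglobulin intron that promotes efficient processing of the transcript, the coding sequence for the yellow fluorescent protein Citrine, and an SV40 polyadenylation signal. Because the minimal promoter alone gives little expression, Citrine fluorescence reports the activity of the adjacent enhancer. A synthetic poly(A) signal and an RNA polymerase II transcriptional pause site from the human α2 globin gene lie upstream of the enhancer on the circular map, insulating the reporter from read-through transcription originating in the backbone.

For propagation in E. coli the plasmid carries a ColE1/pUC-type origin and an ampicillin resistance gene with its own promoter, plus an f1 origin. The catalogue lists it as low copy even though the annotated origin is of the high-copy type. Short fragments of lacZα, the tetracycline resistance gene and SV40 large T antigen are non-functional backbone remnants. The associated publication concerns reconstruction of the neural crest gene regulatory network in vivo, which fits use of the construct to assay enhancer activity in embryos, though the record does not specify the delivery method.
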