Features (pLannotate 1.2.2; 13 found; start..end, strand, type, name):
      1..92      +  misc_feature   pause site: RNA polymerase II transcriptional pause signal from the human α2 globin gene
   1063..1208    +  promoter       HSV TK promoter: herpes simplex virus thymidine kinase promoter
   1286..1418    +  intron         chimeric intron: chimera between introns from human β-globin and immunoglobulin heavy chain genes
   1478..2194    +  CDS            Citrine: Citrine is a basic (constitutively fluorescent) yellow fluorescent protein published in 2001, derived from Aequorea victoria. It has moderate acid sensitivity.
   2368..2489    -  polyA_signal   SV40 poly(A) signal: SV40 polyadenylation signal
   2512..2580    -  CDS            large T antigen (fragment): large T antigen from SV40 (simian virus 40)
   2596..2728    +  CDS            TcR (fragment): tetracycline efflux protein; tet; confers resistance to tetracycline
   2908..3496    -  rep_origin     ori: high-copy-number ColE1/pMB1/pBR322/pUC origin of replication
   3667..4527    -  CDS            AmpR: β-lactamase; bla; confers resistance to ampicillin, carbenicillin, and related antibiotics
   4528..4632    -  promoter       AmpR promoter: bla
   4659..5087    +  rep_origin     f1 ori (sequence partly withheld): f1 bacteriophage origin of replication; arrow indicates direction of (+) strand synthesis
   5119..5186    -  CDS            lacZα (fragment): LacZα fragment of β-galactosidase; lacZ fragment
   5245..5293    +  polyA_signal   poly(A) signal: synthetic polyadenylation signal
>Addgene plasmid #130583 | pTK_FoxD3_enh_372_Citrine | addgene full sequence | sequence record 258412 | Addgene NGS Result
AACATACGCTCTCCATCAAAACAAAACGAAACAAAACAAACTAGCAAAATAGGCTGTCCCCAGTGCAAGT
GCAGGTGCCAGAACATTTCTCTATCGATAGGTACCGAGCTCGAGTTGCCAGGGCAGCAGTTGAAGCAAAC
CAGGACAACAGAGCTCATTTCCAGCAGCCAGCCCTCGCTGCAGCACAATCCAGCGTGCCTCCTGGTAATG
AAATTAGCTCTGTCATGTCACGTCAAAATGAAATCCATGTGAAAGGAGGGTCGCCTGCTTTCCACAGCCC
AGGCCCACCGATGTACCTACTGTATTATTTTGTCACACTCCAGTAACGCCGCACCGGGGTCTCAGTGGCC
TTCCTGCAGCTAAGCACCATTGAAAACACATTTGTCCTGGCTGTTCTTTTCTTTTACCCCTCCTCTCATC
TTGTGCAAGATGAATCGCTGCTGGATCCAGACTGACTCCGAGGGCAAAGCCAGGTCTTGAGGAGGTTACC
TGCCTCCCACAGCTTAAACATTTTAATTAATTTTAACACTAATGCACAAATGAGAGTTAATCACTCTGCT
GCAGTGCTCTCTAATTTACCGAGTTTATTCATTAAAACTTTCCTCACTGAACTTTGATTGAATGTCATGC
TTTTTAAGAGGCCTCTCAAACTGCCCTAAGGCAAAAACCCATGTCTGGGGCATCTGCTGCAGCACTCCTT
ACAATCAGCTTCACAGGGAAGAATGGGAGAATTTGGTGGGAGGGGGACTGGGCTGGGGAGCTGAACTCGG
TTCCTTAGGCAGTGCCACAACAGGGCTGCCTGGGAGCCCAGACACGACTGCAATTGCCTACTGAGCACAA
AAGGGGAATTCTAACTTGCACAAACTCGAGACCAAAACAGTTCCCAGCCCCACAGTATAAAGCTGTCCAC
GTGATCGTTGTGCTGGCTTTTGTCACTGTTGGCTAGCCCGGGCTCGAGATCTGCGATCTAAGTAAGCTTG
CTGCTTCATCCCCGTGGCCCGTTGCTCGCGTTTGCTGGCGGTGTCCCCGGAAGAAATATATTTGCATGTC
TTTAGTTCTATGATGACACAAACCCCGCCCAGCGTCTTGTCATTGGCGAATTCGAACACGCAGATGCAGT
CGGGGCGGCGCGGTCCCAGGTCCACTTCGCATATTAAGGTGACGCGTGTGGCCTCGAACACCGAGCGACC
CTGCAGCGACCCGCTTAACAGCGTCAACAGCGTGCCGCAGATCCCAAGCTTGCGGCCGCTTAAGCTGCAG
AAGTTGGTCGTGAGGCACTGGGCAGGTAAGTATCAAGGTTACAAGACAGGTTTAAGGAGACCAATAGAAA
CTGGGCTTGTCGAGACAGAGAAGACTCTTGCGTTTCTGATAGGCACCTATTGGTCTTACTGACATCCACT
TTGCCTTTCTCTCCACAGGTGTCCACTCCCAGGTTCAATACAGCTCTTAAGCGGCCGCAAGCTAGCTTGC
CGCCACCATGGTGAGCAAGGGCGAGGAGCTGTTCACCGGGGTGGTGCCCATCCTGGTCGAGCTGGACGGC
GACGTAAACGGCCACAAGTTCAGCGTGTCCGGCGAGGGCGAGGGCGATGCCACCTACGGCAAGCTGACCC
TGAAGTTCATCTGCACCACCGGCAAGCTGCCCGTGCCCTGGCCCACCCTCGTGACCACCTTCGGCTACGG
CCTGATGTGCTTCGCCCGCTACCCCGACCACATGAAGCAGCACGACTTCTTCAAGTCCGCCATGCCCGAA
GGCTACGTCCAGGAGCGCACCATCTTCTTCAAGGACGACGGCAACTACAAGACCCGCGCCGAGGTGAAGT
TCGAGGGCGACACCCTGGTGAACCGCATCGAGCTGAAGGGCATCGACTTCAAGGAGGACGGCAACATCCT
GGGGCACAAGCTGGAGTACAACTACAACAGCCACAACGTCTATATCATGGCCGACAAGCAGAAGAACGGC
ATCAAGGTGAACTTCAAGATCCGCCACAACATCGAGGACGGCAGCGTGCAGCTCGCCGACCACTACCAGC
AGAACACCCCCATCGGCGACGGCCCCGTGCTGCTGCCCGACAACCACTACCTGAGCTACCAGTCCGCCCT
GAGCAAAGACCCCAACGAGAAGCGCGATCACATGGTCCTGCTGGAGTTCGTGACCGCCGCCGGGATCACT
CTCGGCATGGACGAGCTGTACAAGTGAGCCTCTAGACTCCCTCAGCGGCGCGCCGTTGCGTTCCAAACGT
CGTGGAGCTCCCTGTCAAGACACGAACCGCTAACGCCACCTTAGTCCGTGAAGCATGATACGCGACATAC
CCCAGGAGATCTCACGTGTCTAGAGTCGGGGCGGCCGGCCGCTTCGAGCAGACATGATAAGATACATTGA
TGAGTTTGGACAAACCACAACTAGAATGCAGTGAAAAAAATGCTTTATTTGTGAAATTTGTGATGCTATT
GCTTTATTTGTAACCATTATAAGCTGCAATAAACAAGTTAACAACAACAATTGCATTCATTTTATGTTTC
AGGTTCAGGGGGAGGTGTGGGAGGTTTTTTAAAGCAAGTAAAACCTCTACAAATGTGGTAAAATCGATAA
GGATCCGTCGACCGATGCCCTTGAGAGCCTTCAACCCAGTCAGCTCCTTCCGGTGGGCGCGGGGCATGAC
TATCGTCGCCGCACTTATGACTGTCTTCTTTATCATGCAACTCGTAGGACAGGTGCCGGCAGCGCTCTTC
CGCTTCCTCGCTCACTGACTCGCTGCGCTCGGTCGTTCGGCTGCGGCGAGCGGTATCAGCTCACTCAAAG
GCGGTAATACGGTTATCCACAGAATCAGGGGATAACGCAGGAAAGAACATGTGAGCAAAAGGCCAGCAAA
AGGCCAGGAACCGTAAAAAGGCCGCGTTGCTGGCGTTTTTCCATAGGCTCCGCCCCCCTGACGAGCATCA
CAAAAATCGACGCTCAAGTCAGAGGTGGCGAAACCCGACAGGACTATAAAGATACCAGGCGTTTCCCCCT
GGAAGCTCCCTCGTGCGCTCTCCTGTTCCGACCCTGCCGCTTACCGGATACCTGTCCGCCTTTCTCCCTT
CGGGAAGCGTGGCGCTTTCTCATAGCTCACGCTGTAGGTATCTCAGTTCGGTGTAGGTCGTTCGCTCCAA
GCTGGGCTGTGTGCACGAACCCCCCGTTCAGCCCGACCGCTGCGCCTTATCCGGTAACTATCGTCTTGAG
TCCAACCCGGTAAGACACGACTTATCGCCACTGGCAGCAGCCACTGGTAACAGGATTAGCAGAGCGAGGT
ATGTAGGCGGTGCTACAGAGTTCTTGAAGTGGTGGCCTAACTACGGCTACACTAGAAGAACAGTATTTGG
TATCTGCGCTCTGCTGAAGCCAGTTACCTTCGGAAAAAGAGTTGGTAGCTCTTGATCCGGCAAACAAACC
ACCGCTGGTAGCGGTGGTTTTTTTGTTTGCAAGCAGCAGATTACGCGCAGAAAAAAAGGATCTCAAGAAG
ATCCTTTGATCTTTTCTACGGGGTCTGACGCTCAGTGGAACGAAAACTCACGTTAAGGGATTTTGGTCAT
GAGATTATCAAAAAGGATCTTCACCTAGATCCTTTTAAATTAAAAATGAAGTTTTAAATCAATCTAAAGT
ATATATGAGTAAACTTGGTCTGACAGTTACCAATGCTTAATCAGTGAGGCACCTATCTCAGCGATCTGTC
TATTTCGTTCATCCATAGTTGCCTGACTCCCCGTCGTGTAGATAACTACGATACGGGAGGGCTTACCATC
TGGCCCCAGTGCTGCAATGATACCGCGAGACCCACGCTCACCGGCTCCAGATTTATCAGCAATAAACCAG
CCAGCCGGAAGGGCCGAGCGCAGAAGTGGTCCTGCAACTTTATCCGCCTCCATCCAGTCTATTAATTGTT
GCCGGGAAGCTAGAGTAAGTAGTTCGCCAGTTAATAGTTTGCGCAACGTTGTTGCCATTGCTACAGGCAT
CGTGGTGTCACGCTCGTCGTTTGGTATGGCTTCATTCAGCTCCGGTTCCCAACGATCAAGGCGAGTTACA
TGATCCCCCATGTTGTGCAAAAAAGCGGTTAGCTCCTTCGGTCCTCCGATCGTTGTCAGAAGTAAGTTGG
CCGCAGTGTTATCACTCATGGTTATGGCAGCACTGCATAATTCTCTTACTGTCATGCCATCCGTAAGATG
CTTTTCTGTGACTGGTGAGTACTCAACCAAGTCATTCTGAGAATAGTGTATGCGGCGACCGAGTTGCTCT
TGCCCGGCGTCAATACGGGATAATACCGCGCCACATAGCAGAACTTTAAAAGTGCTCATCATTGGAAAAC
GTTCTTCGGGGCGAAAACTCTCAAGGATCTTACCGCTGTTGAGATCCAGTTCGATGTAACCCACTCGTGC
ACCCAACTGATCTTCAGCATCTTTTACTTTCACCAGCGTTTCTGGGTGAGCAAAAACAGGAAGGCAAAAT
GCCGCAAAAAAGGGAATAAGGGCGACACGGAAATGTTGAATACTCATACTCTTCCTTTTTCAATATTATT
GAAGCATTTATCAGGGTTATTGTCTCATGAGCGGATACATATTTGAATGTATTTAGAAAAATAAACAAAT
AGGGGTTCCGCGCACATTTCCCCGAAAAGTGCCACCTG
[124 nt withheld, positions 4659-4782]
C
[91 nt withheld, positions 4784-4874]
A
[49 nt withheld, positions 4876-4924]
CCTTTGACGTTGGAGTCCACGTTCTTT
[37 nt withheld, positions 4952-4988]
ACCCTATCTCGGTCTATTCTTTTGATTTATAAGGGATTTTGCCGATTTCGGCCTATTGGTTAAAAAATGA
GCTGATTTAACAAAAATTTAACGCGAATTTTAACAAAATATTAACGCTTACAATTTGCCATTCGCCATTC
AGGCTGCGCAACTGTTGGGAAGGGCGATCGGTGCGGGCCTCTTCGCTATTACGCCAGCCCAAGCTACCAT
GATAAGTAAGTAATATTAAGGTACGGGAGGTACTTGGAGCGGCCGCAATAAAATATCTTTATTTTCATTA
CATCTGTGTGTTGGTTTTTTGTGTGAATCGATAGTACT
